>Addgene plasmid #154030 | pDONR223 SARS-CoV-2 NSP5 Cys146Ala_nostop | addgene full sequence | sequence record 299770 | Addgene NGS Result
CCTACAGCGTGAGCTATGAGAAAGCGCCACGCTTCCCGAAGGGAGAAAGGCGGACAGGTATCCGGTAAGC
GGCAGGGTCGGAACAGGAGAGCGCACGAGGGAGCTTCCAGGGGGAAACGCCTGGTATCTTTATAGTCCTG
TCGGGTTTCGCCACCTCTGACTTGAGCGTCGATTTTTGTGATGCTCGTCAGGGGGGCGGAGCCTATGGAA
AAACGCCAGCAACGCGGCCTTTTTACGGTTCCTGGCCTTTTGCTGGCCTTTTGCTCACATGTTCTTTCCT
GCGTTATCCCCTGATTCTGTGGATAACCGTATTACCGCCTTTGAGTGAGCTGATACCGCTCGCCGCAGCC
GAACGACCGAGCGCAGCGAGTCAGTGAGCGAGGAAGCGGAAGAGCGCCCAATACGCAAACCGCCTCTCCC
CGCGCGTTGGCCGATTCATTAATGCAGCTGGCACGACAGGTTTCCCGACTGGAAAGCGGGCAGTGAGCGC
AACGCAATTAATACGCGTACCGCTAGCCAGGAAGAGTTTGTAGAAACGCAAAAAGGCCATCCGTCAGGAT
GGCCTTCTGCTTAGTTTGATGCCTGGCAGTTTATGGCGGGCGTCCTGCCCGCCACCCTCCGGGCCGTTGC
TTCACAACGTTCAAATCCGCTCCCGGCGGATTTGTCCTACTCAGGAGAGCGTTCACCGACAAACAACAGA
TAAAACGAAAGGCCCAGTCTTCCGACTGAGCCTTTCGTTTTATTTGATGCCTGGCAGTTCCCTACTCTCG
CGTTAACGCTAGCATGGATGTTTTCCCAGTCACGACGTTGTAAAACGACGGCCAGTCTTAAGCTCGGGCC
CCAAATAATGATTTTATTTTGACTGATAGTGACCTGTTCGTTGCAACAAATTGATGAGCAATGCTTTTTT
ATAATGCCAACTTTGTACAAAAAAGTTGGCATG
[912 nt withheld, positions 944-1855]
TTCCAGTACCCAACTTTCTTGTACAAAGTTGGCATTATAAGAAAGCATTGCTTATCAATTTGTTGCAACG
AACAGGTCACTATCAGTCAAAATAAAATCATTATTTGCCATCCAGCTGATATCCCCTATAGTGAGTCGTA
TTACATGGTCATAGCTGTTTCCTGGCAGCTCTGGCCCGTGTCTCAAAATCTCTGATGTTACATTGCACAA
GATAAAAATATATCATCATGCCTCCTCTAGACCAGCCAGGACAGAAATGCCTCGACTTCGCTGCTACCCA
AGGTTGCCGGGTGACGCACACCGTGGAAACGGATGAAGGCACGAACCCAGTGGACATAAGCCTGTTCGGT
TCGTAAGCTGTAATGCAAGTAGCGTATGCGCTCACGCAACTGGTCCAGAACCTTGACCGAACGCAGCGGT
GGTAACGGCGCAGTGGCGGTTTTCATGGCTTGTTATGACTGTTTTTTTGGGGTACAGTCTATGCCTCGGG
CATCCAAGCAGCAAGCGCGTTACGCCGTGGGTCGATGTTTGATGTTATGGAGCAGCAACGATGTTACGCA
GCAGGGCAGTCGCCCTAAAACAAAGTTAAACATTATGAGGGAAGCGGTGATCGCCGAAGTATCGACTCAA
CTATCAGAGGTAGTTGGCGTCATCGAGCGCCATCTCGAACCGACGTTGCTGGCCGTACATTTGTACGGCT
CCGCAGTGGATGGCGGCCTGAAGCCACACAGTGATATTGATTTGCTGGTTACGGTGACCGTAAGGCTTGA
TGAAACAACGCGGCGAGCTTTGATCAACGACCTTTTGGAAACTTCGGCTTCCCCTGGAGAGAGCGAGATT
CTCCGCGCTGTAGAAGTCACCATTGTTGTGCACGACGACATCATTCCGTGGCGTTATCCAGCTAAGCGCG
AACTGCAATTTGGAGAATGGCAGCGCAATGACATTCTTGCAGGTATCTTCGAGCCAGCCACGATCGACAT
TGATCTGGCTATCTTGCTGACAAAAGCAAGAGAACATAGCGTTGCCTTGGTAGGTCCAGCGGCGGAGGAA
CTCTTTGATCCGGTTCCTGAACAGGATCTATTTGAGGCGCTAAATGAAACCTTAACGCTATGGAACTCGC
CGCCCGACTGGGCTGGCGATGAGCGAAATGTAGTGCTTACGTTGTCCCGCATTTGGTACAGCGCAGTAAC
CGGCAAAATCGCGCCGAAGGATGTCGCTGCCGACTGGGCAATGGAGCGCCTGCCGGCCCAGTATCAGCCC
GTCATACTTGAAGCTAGACAGGCTTATCTTGGACAAGAAGAAGATCGCTTGGCCTCGCGCGCAGATCAGT
TGGAAGAATTTGTCCACTACGTGAAAGGCGAGATCACCAAGGTAGTCGGCAAATAACCCTCGAGCCACCC
ATGACCAAAATCCCTTAACGTGAGTTACGCGTCGTTCCACTGAGCGTCAGACCCCGTAGAAAAGATCAAA
GGATCTTCTTGAGATCCTTTTTTTCTGCGCGTAATCTGCTGCTTGCAAACAAAAAAACCACCGCTACCAG
CGGTGGTTTGTTTGCCGGATCAAGAGCTACCAACTCTTTTTCCGAAGGTAACTGGCTTCAGCAGAGCGCA
GATACCAAATACTGTTCTTCTAGTGTAGCCGTAGTTAGGCCACCACTTCAAGAACTCTGTAGCACCGCCT
ACATACCTCGCTCTGCTAATCCTGTTACCAGTGGCTGCTGCCAGTGGCGATAAGTCGTGTCTTACCGGGT
TGGACTCAAGACGATAGTTACCGGATAAGGCGCAGCGGTCGGGCTGAACGGGGGGTTCGTGCACACAGCC
CAGCTTGGAGCGAACGACCTACACCGAACTGAGATA
Features (pLannotate 1.2.2; 12 found; start..end, strand, type, name):
    394..486     +  CDS            lacI (fragment): lac repressor; lacI; The lac repressor binds to the lac operator to inhibit transcription in E. coli. This inhibition can be relieved by adding lactose or isopropyl-β-D-thiogalactopyranoside (IPTG).
    541..568     -  terminator     rrnB T2 terminator: transcription terminator T2 from the E. coli rrnB gene
    700..743     +  terminator     rrnB T1 terminator: Escherichia coli rrnB; transcription terminator T1 from the E. coli rrnB gene
    790..826     -  CDS            lacZα (fragment): LacZα fragment of β-galactosidase; lacZ fragment
    843..938     +  protein_bind   attL3: mutant version of attL; recombination site for the Gateway® LR reaction LR Clonase™
    944..1861    +  CDS            R1A_SARS2 (fragment) (sequence partly withheld): Experimental evidence at protein level: Swiss-Prot protein existence level 1. [Non-structural protein 10]: Plays a pivotal role in viral transcription by stimulating both nsp14 3'-5' exoribonuclease and nsp16 2'-O-methyltransferase activities. Therefore plays an essential role in viral mRNAs cap methylation. From Severe acute respiratory syndrome coronavirus 2 (2019-nCoV) (SARS-CoV-2).
   1863..1962    -  protein_bind   attL2: mutant version of attL; recombination site for the Gateway® LR reaction LR Clonase™
   1980..1998    -  promoter       T7 promoter: promoter for bacteriophage T7 RNA polymerase
   2188..2211    +  promoter       Pc promoter (fragment): intI1 (promoter lies within the coding sequence); class 1 integron promoter
   2387..2443    +  CDS            GmR (fragment): gentamycin acetyltransferase; aacC1; confers resistance to gentamycin
   2450..3241    +  CDS            SmR: aminoglycoside adenylyltransferase (Murphy, 1985); aadA; confers resistance to spectinomycin and streptomycin
   3334..211     +  rep_origin     ori (across the origin): high-copy-number ColE1/pMB1/pBR322/pUC origin of replication
