[The description below was written by a language model from this plasmid's Addgene catalogue record and pLannotate feature annotations shown in this document.]
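Description:
pDONR223 SARS-CoV-2 NSP5 Cys146Ala_nostop is a Gateway-compatible Entry clone built in the pDONR223 backbone and carrying a codon-optimized coding sequence for NSP5 of SARS-CoV-2 isolate Wuhan-Hu-1. NSP5 is the viral main (3C-like) protease. The construct name indicates a Cys146Ala substitution, although the catalogue mutation field lists only the many synonymous changes introduced by codon optimization. The record does not explain the purpose of the substitution. The "nostop" designation indicates that the ORF lacks a native stop codon, so it can be fused in frame to C-terminal tags supplied by a Destination vector. The plasmid is propagated in E. coli from a high-copy ColE1/pUC-type origin and selected with spectinomycin through the aadA (SmR) aminoglycoside adenylyltransferase gene. That gene sits downstream of a class 1 integron Pc promoter fragment and a short remnant of a gentamicin resistance gene.

In the sequenced 3,711 nt record, the insert is annotated as a fragment of the SARS-CoV-2 replicase polyprotein 1a. The automated functional text attached to this hit refers to nsp10, but that is a generic polyprotein annotation, and the length of about 918 nt matches the stated NSP5 insert. The ORF is flanked by two attL recombination sites (annotated attL3 and attL2), which allow LR Clonase-mediated transfer into any compatible Destination vector. Upstream rrnB T1 and T2 terminators insulate the insert from read-through transcription. A T7 promoter lies beyond the downstream attL site, oriented toward the insert on the opposite strand. No expression promoter for the ORF is present, as expected for an Entry clone. Small lacI and lacZα fragments are backbone remnants. The plasmid belongs to a collection of SARS-CoV-2 coding regions intended as a flexible source for building expression constructs.
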