Addgene plasmid #154030: pDONR223 SARS-CoV-2 NSP5 Cys146Ala_nostop
Purpose: Gateway-compatible Entry vector
Depositing lab: Fritz Roth. Depositing organization: Sinai Health System. Publication: A Comprehensive, Flexible Collection of SARS-CoV-2 Coding Regions. Kim DK, Knapp JJ, Kuang D, Chawla A, Cassonnet P, Lee H, Sheykhkarimli D, Samavarchi-Tehrani P, Abdouni H, Rayhan A, Li R, Pogoutse O, Coyaud E, van der Werf S, Demeret C, Gingras AC, Taipale M, Raught B, Jacob Y, Roth FP. G3 (Bethesda). 2020 Aug 6. pii: g3.120.401554. doi: 10.1534/g3.120.401554. PubMed 32763951.
Backbone
  Vector backbone: pDONR223
  Backbone manufacturer: Rual et al, Genome Res. 14:2128-2135, 2004.
  Backbone size w/o insert (bp): 5005
  Vector type: Gateway-compatible Entry vector, with mutagenized insert of NSP5 gene's CDS from SARS-CoV-2 isolate Wuhan-Hu-1
Growth in bacteria
  Bacterial resistance: Spectinomycin, 50 μg/mL
  Growth temperature: 37°C
  Growth strain: DH5alpha
  Copy number: Unknown
Gene/Insert
  Gene/Insert name: NSP5
  Species: SARS-CoV-2 isolate Wuhan-Hu-1
  Insert size (bp): 921
  Mutation: Many synonymous changes due to codon optimization
  Cloning method: Gateway Cloning
  Sequencing primers: 5′ M13F; 3′ M13R
Terms and licenses: Academic/Nonprofit Terms; Industry Terms
How to cite: pDONR223 SARS-CoV-2 NSP5 Cys146Ala_nostop was a gift from Fritz Roth (Addgene plasmid # 154030 ; http://n2t.net/addgene:154030 ; RRID:Addgene_154030)
