>Addgene plasmid #154030 | pDONR223 SARS-CoV-2 NSP5 Cys146Ala_nostop | depositor full sequence | sequence record 300325 | Depositor Sequence
ATG
[912 nt withheld, positions 4-915]
TTCCAG
